>Addgene plasmid #139596 | pET28a-KinK | addgene full sequence | sequence record 273780 | Addgene NGS Result
GTGATGTCGGCGATATAGGCGCCAGCAACCGCACCTGTGGCGCCGGTGATGCCGGCCACGATGCGTCCGG
CGTAGAGGATCGAGATCTCGATCCCGCGAAATTAATACGACTCACTATAGGGGAATTGTGAGCGGATAAC
AATTCCCCTCTAGAAATAATTTTGTTTAACTTTAAGAAGGAGATATACCATGGGCAGCAGCCATCATCAT
CATCATCACAGCAGCGGCCTGGTGCCGCGCGGCAGCCATATGTACTCCCGGTCGTGGTCCAGCCCCTTCT
CCGAGGCGGGCGGCACAGGACGTCCCGCGTTCGTCACCGAGTTCGGCCTGTGGACCGACGAACAGGCCGC
TGCGGCCGAGCAGATCGAGGCCTCGCTCGACGAGATCGACCTGGTCCGCCTCGCCTTCGCCGACCCGCAC
GGGCTGGCCCGCTCCAAGACGCTGACCGTGGACGCGTTCCGCTCGGTCCTGCGCAACGGCATGGACTTCA
GCTCGGGCCCGTTCATCTTCGACACCGGCCACGCGGCCGCCCTGGACTTCCTCGCCGACCCGGGCGTCGG
CGTCGACGAGATCGCGGGCGCGGGCAGCTTCGTGCTGGTCCCGGACCCGCTGACGTTCCAGGTGCTCCCC
CACGAGGGACCGCGCACCGCGTGGGTGCTCGGTGACGAGTATCTGCGCGACGGCTCCCCGCACCCGCTCT
CCGCGCGGAACGTGCTGCGCCAGGTCGTCGCCCGGTACGCGGCCCGCGACCTCACCCCGGTGCTCGGCCT
GGAGGTCGAGTGGTACCTGACCCGCAAGCTCGCGGGTCCGCCCGGGAACGCGGGCAACGGCTTCGGCCTC
CAGGGCGCGGCCCCCAAGGTCGAGGCGATGAACTCGGGCTACCAGTTCAACCTGGACGCCAACTACGACT
CGGTGGCCCACTTCACCAGCCCGCTGGCGATGAAGCTGCTCGAACTCGGCCTGCCGCTGCGCTCGATCGA
GCACGAGTCGGGCCCGGGCCAGATCGAGACGACCTTCAACCCGATGCACGCGCTGGACACCGCCGACGCG
ATGCTCCTGTTCCGCACCGTGGTCAAGCAGACCGCCGCGCGCCAGGGCTACCACGCCTCCTTCATGGCGC
TGCCCCGCGTCGACAGCTTCGACCCGTGCGGCTGGCATCTGCACCAGTCGGTGATGGACAGCACGAACGG
GCGCAACCTCTTCGCGGCCGACGGCGGCGGCATCTCGGACCAGGGCAAGGCGTACATCGACGGGCTGCTC
TCCCGCGCCCGCGACCTGTGTCTGCTCTCGGTCCCCACCGTCAACGGCTACCGCCGCATGGGCGCGGACT
TCTCGCTCTCGCCGACCCGTCTCGGCTGGAGCTACGAGGACCGCAGCGCGATGATCCGGGTGGTCGGCGG
CGGCGCCGGCACGCACATCGAGAACCGGGTGGGCGAGCCCACCGCCAACCCGTACCTCAACATCGCCGCC
CAGCTCTCCGCCGGGTTCGACGGCATGGCCACCGAGGTCGGCGCGAGCACGCGGGAGAGCGGCGAGGAGT
CATACGAGACGCTGCCGCAGGACCTCGGCGAGGCGCTGGAGGCCTTCCGGGCCGGTCAGGCCGCCGAACT
GCTCGGCAAGCCGCTGGCCGCCACCCTGGCCAAGCTGAAGGAGAGCGAGCTGTCCCGCTACGAGGCCTGG
CGCGCGGCCGAGCGGCCCGCCGACGGCCAGGTCACCGAGTGGGAGCAGCGCGAATACTTCGAGGCCTTCT
GAAAGCTTGCGGCCGCACTCGAGCACCACCACCACCACCACTGAGATCCGGCTGCTAACAAAGCCCGAAA
GGAAGCTGAGTTGGCTGCTGCCACCGCTGAGCAATAACTAGCATAACCCCTTGGGGCCTCTAAACGGGTC
TTGAGGGGTTTTTTGCTGAAAGGAGGAACTATATCCGGATTGGCGAATGGG
[124 nt withheld, positions 1942-2065]
C
[91 nt withheld, positions 2067-2157]
A
[49 nt withheld, positions 2159-2207]
CCTTTGACGTTGGAGTCCACGTTCTTT
[37 nt withheld, positions 2235-2271]
ACCCTATCTCGGTCTATTCTTTTGATTTATAAGGGATTTTGCCGATTTCGGCCTATTGGTTAAAAAATGA
GCTGATTTAACAAAAATTTAACGCGAATTTTAACAAAATATTAACGCTTACAATTTAGGTGGCACTTTTC
GGGGAAATGTGCGCGGAACCCCTATTTGTTTATTTTTCTAAATACATTCAAATATGTATCCGCTCATGAA
TTAATTCTTAGAAAAACTCATCGAGCATCAAATGAAACTGCAATTTATTCATATCAGGATTATCAATACC
ATATTTTTGAAAAAGCCGTTTCTGTAATGAAGGAGAAAACTCACCGAGGCAGTTCCATAGGATGGCAAGA
TCCTGGTATCGGTCTGCGATTCCGACTCGTCCAACATCAATACAACCTATTAATTTCCCCTCGTCAAAAA
TAAGGTTATCAAGTGAGAAATCACCATGAGTGACGACTGAATCCGGTGAGAATGGCAAAAGTTTATGCAT
TTCTTTCCAGACTTGTTCAACAGGCCAGCCATTACGCTCGTCATCAAAATCACTCGCATCAACCAAACCG
TTATTCATTCGTGATTGCGCCTGAGCGAGACGAAATACGCGATCGCTGTTAAAAGGACAATTACAAACAG
GAATCGAATGCAACCGGCGCAGGAACACTGCCAGCGCATCAACAATATTTTCACCTGAATCAGGATATTC
TTCTAATACCTGGAATGCTGTTTTCCCGGGGATCGCAGTGGTGAGTAACCATGCATCATCAGGAGTACGG
ATAAAATGCTTGATGGTCGGAAGAGGCATAAATTCCGTCAGCCAGTTTAGTCTGACCATCTCATCTGTAA
CATCATTGGCAACGCTACCTTTGCCATGTTTCAGAAACAACTCTGGCGCATCGGGCTTCCCATACAATCG
ATAGATTGTCGCACCTGATTGCCCGACATTATCGCGAGCCCATTTATACCCATATAAATCAGCATCCATG
TTGGAATTTAATCGCGGCCTAGAGCAAGACGTTTCCCGTTGAATATGGCTCATAACACCCCTTGTATTAC
TGTTTATGTAAGCAGACAGTTTTATTGTTCATGACCAAAATCCCTTAACGTGAGTTTTCGTTCCACTGAG
CGTCAGACCCCGTAGAAAAGATCAAAGGATCTTCTTGAGATCCTTTTTTTCTGCGCGTAATCTGCTGCTT
GCAAACAAAAAAACCACCGCTACCAGCGGTGGTTTGTTTGCCGGATCAAGAGCTACCAACTCTTTTTCCG
AAGGTAACTGGCTTCAGCAGAGCGCAGATACCAAATACTGTCCTTCTAGTGTAGCCGTAGTTAGGCCACC
ACTTCAAGAACTCTGTAGCACCGCCTACATACCTCGCTCTGCTAATCCTGTTACCAGTGGCTGCTGCCAG
TGGCGATAAGTCGTGTCTTACCGGGTTGGACTCAAGACGATAGTTACCGGATAAGGCGCAGCGGTCGGGC
TGAACGGGGGGTTCGTGCACACAGCCCAGCTTGGAGCGAACGACCTACACCGAACTGAGATACCTACAGC
GTGAGCTATGAGAAAGCGCCACGCTTCCCGAAGGGAGAAAGGCGGACAGGTATCCGGTAAGCGGCAGGGT
CGGAACAGGAGAGCGCACGAGGGAGCTTCCAGGGGGAAACGCCTGGTATCTTTATAGTCCTGTCGGGTTT
CGCCACCTCTGACTTGAGCGTCGATTTTTGTGATGCTCGTCAGGGGGGCGGAGCCTATGGAAAAACGCCA
GCAACGCGGCCTTTTTACGGTTCCTGGCCTTTTGCTGGCCTTTTGCTCACATGTTCTTTCCTGCGTTATC
CCCTGATTCTGTGGATAACCGTATTACCGCCTTTGAGTGAGCTGATACCGCTCGCCGCAGCCGAACGACC
GAGCGCAGCGAGTCAGTGAGCGAGGAAGCGGAAGAGCGCCTGATGCGGTATTTTCTCCTTACGCATCTGT
GCGGTATTTCACACCGCAATGGTGCACTCTCAGTACAATCTGCTCTGATGCCGCATAGTTAAGCCAGTAT
ACACTCCGCTATCGCTACGTGACTGGGTCATGGCTGCGCCCCGACACCCGCCAACACCCGCTGACGCGCC
CTGACGGGCTTGTCTGCTCCCGGCATCCGCTTACAGACAAGCTGTGACCGTCTCCGGGAGCTGCATGTGT
CAGAGGTTTTCACCGTCATCACCGAAACGCGCGAGGCAGCTGCGGTAAAGCTCATCAGCGTGGTCGTGAA
GCGATTCACAGATGTCTGCCTGTTCATCCGCGTCCAGCTCGTTGAGTTTCTCCAGAAGCGTTAATGTCTG
GCTTCTGATAAAGCGGGCCATGTTAAGGGCGGTTTTTTCCTGTTTGGTCACTGATGCCTCCGTGTAAGGG
GGATTTCTGTTCATGGGGGTAATGATACCGATGAAACGAGAGAGGATGCTCACGATACGGGTTACTGATG
ATGAACATGCCCGGTTACTGGAACGTTGTGAGGGTAAACAACTGGCGGTATGGATGCGGCGGGACCAGAG
AAAAATCACTCAGGGTCAATGCCAGCGCTTCGTTAATACAGATGTAGGTGTTCCACAGGGTAGCCAGCAG
CATCCTGCGATGCAGATCCGGAACATAATGGTGCAGGGCGCTGACTTCCGCGTTTCCAGACTTTACGAAA
CACGGAAACCGAAGACCATTCATGTTGTTGCTCAGGTCGCAGACGTTTTGCAGCAGCAGTCGCTTCACGT
TCGCTCGCGTATCGGTGATTCATTCTGCTAACCAGTAAGGCAACCCCGCCAGCCTAGCCGGGTCCTCAAC
GACAGGAGCACGATCATGCGCACCCGTGGGGCCGCCATGCCGGCGATAATGGCCTGCTTCTCGCCGAAAC
GTTTGGTGGCGGGACCAGTGACGAAGGCTTGAGCGAGGGCGTGCAAGATTCCGAATACCGCAAGCGACAG
GCCGATCATCGTCGCGCTCCAGCGAAAGCGGTCCTCGCCGAAAATGACCCAGAGCGCTGCCGGCACCTGT
CCTACGAGTTGCATGATAAAGAAGACAGTCATAAGTGCGGCGACGATAGTCATGCCCCGCGCCCACCGGA
AGGAGCTGACTGGGTTGAAGGCTCTCAAGGGCATCGGTCGAGATCCCGGTGCCTAATGAGTGAGCTAACT
TACATTAATTGCGTTGCGCTCACTGCCCGCTTTCCAGTCGGGAAACCTGTCGTGCCAGCTGCATTAATGA
ATCGGCCAACGCGCGGGGAGAGGCGGTTTGCGTATTGGGCGCCAGGGTGGTTTTTCTTTTCACCAGTGAG
ACGGGCAACAGCTGATTGCCCTTCACCGCCTGGCCCTGAGAGAGTTGCAGCAAGCGGTCCACGCTGGTTT
GCCCCAGCAGGCGAAAATCCTGTTTGATGGTGGTTAACGGCGGGATATAACATGAGCTGTCTTCGGTATC
GTCGTATCCCACTACCGAGATATCCGCACCAACGCGCAGCCCGGACTCGGTAATGGCGCGCATTGCGCCC
AGCGCCATCTGATCGTTGGCAACCAGCATCGCAGTGGGAACGATGCCCTCATTCAGCATTTGCATGGTTT
GTTGAAAACCGGACATGGCACTCCAGTCGCCTTCCCGTTCCGCTATCGGCTGAATTTGATTGCGAGTGAG
ATATTTATGCCAGCCAGCCAGACGCAGACGCGCCGAGACAGAACTTAATGGGCCCGCTAACAGCGCGATT
TGCTGGTGACCCAATGCGACCAGATGCTCCACGCCCAGTCGCGTACCGTCTTCATGGGAGAAAATAATAC
TGTTGATGGGTGTCTGGTCAGAGACATCAAGAAATAACGCCGGAACATTAGTGCAGGCAGCTTCCACAGC
AATGGCATCCTGGTCATCCAGCGGATAGTTAATGATCAGCCCACTGACGCGTTGCGCGAGAAGATTGTGC
ACCGCCGCTTTACAGGCTTCGACGCCGCTTCGTTCTACCATCGACACCACCACGCTGGCACCCAGTTGAT
CGGCGCGAGATTTAATCGCCGCGACAATTTGCGACGGCGCGTGCAGGGCCAGACTGGAGGTGGCAACGCC
AATCAGCAACGACTGTTTGCCCGCCAGTTGTTGTGCCACGCGGTTGGGAATGTAATTCAGCTCCGCCATC
GCCGCTTCCACTTTTTCCCGCGTTTTCGCAGAAACGTGGCTGGCCTGGTTCACCACGCGGGAAACGGTCT
GATAAGAGACACCGGCATACTCTGCGACATCGTATAACGTTACTGGTTTCACATTCACCACCCTGAATTG
ACTCTCTTCCGGGCGCTATCATGCCATACCGCGAAAGGTTTTGCGCCATTCGATGGTGTCCGGGATCTCG
ACGCTCTCCCTTATGCGACTCCTGCATTAGGAAGCAGCCCAGTAGTAGGTTGAGGCCGTTGAGCACCGCC
GCCGCAAGGAATGGTGCATGCAAGGAGATGGCGCCCAACAGTCCCCCGGCCACGGGGCCTGCCACCATAC
CCACGCCGAAACAAGCGCTCATGAGCCCGAAGTGGCGAGCCCGATCTTCCCCATCG
Features (pLannotate 1.2.2; 20 found; start..end, strand, type, name):
    103..121     +  promoter       T7 promoter: promoter for bacteriophage T7 RNA polymerase
    122..146     +  protein_bind   lac operator: The lac repressor binds to the lac operator to inhibit transcription in E. coli. This inhibition can be relieved by adding lactose or isopropyl-β-D-thiogalactopyranoside (IPTG). lac repressor encoded by lacI
    161..183     +  RBS            RBS: efficient ribosome binding site from bacteriophage T7 gene 10 (Olins and Rangwala, 1989)
    202..218     +  CDS            capTEV™ (fragment): composite tag for in vivo biotinylation, TEV protease cleavage, and 6xHis tagging
    229..246     +  CDS            thrombin site: thrombin recognition and cleavage site
   1774..1791    +  CDS            9xHis (fragment): 9xHis affinity tag
   1801..1850    +  CDS            SET1 (fragment): solubility-enhancement tag derived from T7 phage gene 10B
   1858..1905    +  terminator     T7 terminator: transcription terminator for bacteriophage T7 RNA polymerase
   1942..2370    +  rep_origin     f1 ori (sequence partly withheld): f1 bacteriophage origin of replication; arrow indicates direction of (+) strand synthesis
   2423..2480    +  promoter       AmpR promoter (fragment): bla
   2489..3304    -  CDS            KanR: aminoglycoside phosphotransferase; aph(3')-Ia; confers resistance to kanamycin in bacteria or G418 (Geneticin®) in eukaryotes
   3426..4014    +  rep_origin     ori: high-copy-number ColE1/pMB1/pBR322/pUC origin of replication
   4200..4339    -  misc_feature   bom: basis of mobility region from pBR322
   4441..4632    -  CDS            rop: Rop protein, which maintains plasmids at low copy number; rop
   4649..5029    +  CDS            YPB1_ECOLX: Protein predicted: Swiss-Prot protein existence level 4. From Escherichia coli.
   5101..5392    -  CDS            TcR (fragment): tetracycline efflux protein; tet; confers resistance to tetracycline
   5407..5428    -  protein_bind   CAP binding site: CAP binding activates transcription in the presence of cAMP. E. coli catabolite activator protein
   5441..6523    -  CDS            lacI: lac repressor; lacI; The lac repressor binds to the lac operator to inhibit transcription in E. coli. This inhibition can be relieved by adding lactose or isopropyl-β-D-thiogalactopyranoside (IPTG).
   6524..6601    -  promoter       lacI promoter: lacI
   6609..81      -  CDS            TcR (fragment) (across the origin): tetracycline efflux protein; tet; confers resistance to tetracycline
