[The description below was written by a language model from this plasmid's Addgene catalogue record and pLannotate feature annotations shown in this document.]
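Description:
pET28a-KinK is a bacterial expression plasmid built on the pET28a backbone for producing the KinK protein in E. coli. The insert is the kinK gene (about 1.3 kb) from Streptomyces murayamaensis ATCC 21414, and the associated work concerns hydrazine handling in the biosynthesis of fosfazinomycin and kinamycin. The record does not state the enzymatic function of KinK or the cloning method. The sequenced plasmid is about 6.8 kb. It carries a ColE1/pMB1-type origin together with the bom region and the rop gene, and selection is by kanamycin through an aminoglycoside phosphotransferase gene. An f1 origin is also present. The short tetracycline-resistance fragments and the partial AmpR promoter in the annotation are most likely backbone remnants or similarity hits rather than functional markers.

Expression is driven by a T7 promoter followed directly by a lac operator and the strong ribosome binding site from phage T7 gene 10, with a T7 terminator downstream. The plasmid-encoded lacI gene supplies repressor that holds the promoter off until IPTG or lactose is added. Transcription requires a host that provides T7 RNA polymerase, whereas the listed DH5alpha strain serves for propagation only. The coding region begins with a backbone-derived N-terminal hexahistidine tag and a thrombin cleavage site, so the tag can be removed after metal-affinity purification. The kinK gene itself is not annotated but falls in the gap between the thrombin site and the downstream vector elements. A His-tag sequence is also annotated after the insert, as is usual for pET28a, but the record lists only the N-terminal tag, so this sequence may not be translated. The construct is suited to overproducing and purifying recombinant KinK for biochemical study.
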