Addgene plasmid #139596: pET28a-KinK
Purpose: expresses KinK in E. coli
Depositing lab: Emily Balskus. Depositing organization: Harvard University. Publication: Glutamic acid is a carrier for hydrazine during the biosyntheses of fosfazinomycin and kinamycin. Wang KA, Ng TL, Wang P, Huang Z, Balskus EP, van der Donk WA. Nat Commun. 2018 Sep 11;9(1):3687. doi: 10.1038/s41467-018-06083-7. PubMed 30206228.
Backbone
  Vector backbone: pET28a
  Backbone size w/o insert (bp): 5308
  Vector type: Bacterial Expression
Growth in bacteria
  Bacterial resistance: Kanamycin, 50 μg/mL
  Growth temperature: 37°C
  Growth strain: DH5alpha
  Copy number: High Copy
Gene/Insert
  Gene/Insert name: kinK
  Species: Streptomyces murayamaensis ATCC 21414
  Insert size (bp): 1317
  Promoter: T7
  Tag / fusion protein: hexahistidine (N terminal on backbone)
  Cloning method: Unknown
  Sequencing primers: 5′ T7; 3′ T7 Rev
Terms and licenses: Academic/Nonprofit Terms; Industry Terms: Not Available to Industry
How to cite: pET28a-KinK was a gift from Emily Balskus (Addgene plasmid # 139596 ; http://n2t.net/addgene:139596 ; RRID:Addgene_139596)
